>Addgene plasmid #112381 | pZNF397-donor | depositor full sequence | sequence record 211772 | Full Sequence
GACCTGCAGGCATGCAAGCTTGGCGTAATCATGGTCATAGCTGTTTCCTGTGTGAAATTGTTATCCGCTC
ACAATTCCACACAACATACGAGCCGGAAGCATAAAGTGTAAAGCCTGGGGTGCCTAATGAGTGAGCTAAC
TCACATTAATTGCGTTGCGCTCACTGCCCGCTTTCCAGTCGGGAAACCTGTCGTGCCAGCTGCATTAATG
AATCGGCCAACGCGCGGGGAGAGGCGGTTTGCGTATTGGGCGCTCTTCCGCTTCCTCGCTCACTGACTCG
CTGCGCTCGGTCGTTCGGCTGCGGCGAGCGGTATCAGCTCACTCAAAGGCGGTAATACGGTTATCCACAG
AATCAGGGGATAACGCAGGAAAGAACATGTGAGCAAAAGGCCAGCAAAAGGCCAGGAACCGTAAAAAGGC
CGCGTTGCTGGCGTTTTTCCATAGGCTCCGCCCCCCTGACGAGCATCACAAAAATCGACGCTCAAGTCAG
AGGTGGCGAAACCCGACAGGACTATAAAGATACCAGGCGTTTCCCCCTGGAAGCTCCCTCGTGCGCTCTC
CTGTTCCGACCCTGCCGCTTACCGGATACCTGTCCGCCTTTCTCCCTTCGGGAAGCGTGGCGCTTTCTCA
TAGCTCACGCTGTAGGTATCTCAGTTCGGTGTAGGTCGTTCGCTCCAAGCTGGGCTGTGTGCACGAACCC
CCCGTTCAGCCCGACCGCTGCGCCTTATCCGGTAACTATCGTCTTGAGTCCAACCCGGTAAGACACGACT
TATCGCCACTGGCAGCAGCCACTGGTAACAGGATTAGCAGAGCGAGGTATGTAGGCGGTGCTACAGAGTT
CTTGAAGTGGTGGCCTAACTACGGCTACACTAGAAGGACAGTATTTGGTATCTGCGCTCTGCTGAAGCCA
GTTACCTTCGGAAAAAGAGTTGGTAGCTCTTGATCCGGCAAACAAACCACCGCTGGTAGCGGTGGTTTTT
TTGTTTGCAAGCAGCAGATTACGCGCAGAAAAAAAGGATCTCAAGAAGATCCTTTGATCTTTTCTACGGG
GTCTGACGCTCAGTGGAACGAAAACTCACGTTAAGGGATTTTGGTCATGAGATTATCAAAAAGGATCTTC
ACCTAGATCCTTTTAAATTAAAAATGAAGTTTTAAATCAATCTAAAGTATATATGAGTAAACTTGGTCTG
ACAGTTACCAATGCTTAATCAGTGAGGCACCTATCTCAGCGATCTGTCTATTTCGTTCATCCATAGTTGC
CTGACTCCCCGTCGTGTAGATAACTACGATACGGGAGGGCTTACCATCTGGCCCCAGTGCTGCAATGATA
CCGCGAGACCCACGCTCACCGGCTCCAGATTTATCAGCAATAAACCAGCCAGCCGGAAGGGCCGAGCGCA
GAAGTGGTCCTGCAACTTTATCCGCCTCCATCCAGTCTATTAATTGTTGCCGGGAAGCTAGAGTAAGTAG
TTCGCCAGTTAATAGTTTGCGCAACGTTGTTGCCATTGCTACAGGCATCGTGGTGTCACGCTCGTCGTTT
GGTATGGCTTCATTCAGCTCCGGTTCCCAACGATCAAGGCGAGTTACATGATCCCCCATGTTGTGCAAAA
AAGCGGTTAGCTCCTTCGGTCCTCCGATCGTTGTCAGAAGTAAGTTGGCCGCAGTGTTATCACTCATGGT
TATGGCAGCACTGCATAATTCTCTTACTGTCATGCCATCCGTAAGATGCTTTTCTGTGACTGGTGAGTAC
TCAACCAAGTCATTCTGAGAATAGTGTATGCGGCGACCGAGTTGCTCTTGCCCGGCGTCAATACGGGATA
ATACCGCGCCACATAGCAGAACTTTAAAAGTGCTCATCATTGGAAAACGTTCTTCGGGGCGAAAACTCTC
AAGGATCTTACCGCTGTTGAGATCCAGTTCGATGTAACCCACTCGTGCACCCAACTGATCTTCAGCATCT
TTTACTTTCACCAGCGTTTCTGGGTGAGCAAAAACAGGAAGGCAAAATGCCGCAAAAAAGGGAATAAGGG
CGACACGGAAATGTTGAATACTCATACTCTTCCTTTTTCAATATTATTGAAGCATTTATCAGGGTTATTG
TCTCATGAGCGGATACATATTTGAATGTATTTAGAAAAATAAACAAATAGGGGTTCCGCGCACATTTCCC
CGAAAAGTGCCACCTGACGTCTAAGAAACCATTATTATCATGACATTAACCTATAAAAATAGGCGTATCA
CGAGGCCCTTTCGTCTCGCGCGTTTCGGTGATGACGGTGAAAACCTCTGACACATGCAGCTCCCGGAGAC
GGTCACAGCTTGTCTGTAAGCGGATGCCGGGAGCAGACAAGCCCGTCAGGGCGCGTCAGCGGGTGTTGGC
GGGTGTCGGGGCTGGCTTAACTATGCGGCATCAGAGCAGATTGTACTGAGAGTGCACCATATGCGGTGTG
AAATACCGCACAGATGCGTAAGGAGAAAATACCGCATCAGGCGCCATTCGCCATTCAGGCTGCGCAACTG
TTGGGAAGGGCGATCGGTGCGGGCCTCTTCGCTATTACGCCAGCTGGCGAAAGGGGGATGTGCTGCAAGG
CGATTAAGTTGGGTAACGCCAGGGTTTTCCCAGTCACGACGTTGTAAAACGACGGCCAGTGAATTCGAGC
TCGGTACCCACCCTCTTTTGGCCAGTTGAAAAAAAAGATACTGGAGGACAGTGACATCTTTGTAGGTAGA
AGCTTCTGTTTTCTCTCATGTAGAAAGTTTTGACGGTGACAAGAGAAATGTAATATCTGTTTTTTTGCTA
CTTATTGTTTCAGATTGTGAGAACAGTGAAACAGCAACAAAAGAGGGCATCTCAGAAGAAAAATCACAGG
GACTCCCTCAGGAACCTTCATTTCGAGGAATTAGTGAGCATGAAAGCAATTTAGTGTGGAAGCAAGGAAG
TGCTACAGGGGAGAAACTAAGATCTCCTTCCCAAGGGGGCAGTTTTAGTCAAGTGATCTTCACAAACAAA
TCTCTAGGAAAGAGAGACCTTTATGATGAGGCTGAAAGATGCTTGATTCTAACTACAGACTCTATAATGT
GTCAGAAAGTTCCTCCAGAAGAGAGACCTTATAGATGTGATGTATGTGGGCACAGCTTCAAGCAGCATTC
CTCTCTAACACAACATCAGAGAATCCATACTGGAGAAAAGCCCTATAAATGTAACCAGTGTGGGAAGGCC
TTTAGTTTGAGGTCCTATCTTATTATTCATCAGAGAATTCATAGTGGTGAGAAAGCATATGAATGTAGTG
AATGTGGGAAAGCTTTCAATCAGAGCTCAGCCCTCATTAGACATCGGAAAATCCATACTGGTGAGAAAGC
TTGTAAATGTAATGAGTGTGGCAAAGCATTCAGTCAAAGTTCATATCTCATTATACATCAAAGAATTCAC
ACTGGTGAGAAACCTTATGAGTGTAATGAATGTGGGAAAACCTTTAGCCAGAGCTCAAAACTCATTAGAC
ATCAGCGAATTCACACAGGAGAGAGACCCTATGAATGTAATGAATGTGGAAAAGCTTTCAGGCAGAGCTC
AGAGCTGATTACTCATCAGAGAATACATAGTGGAGAGAAACCCTATGAATGTAGTGAATGTGGAAAAGCT
TTCAGTTTGAGCTCAAACCTTATCAGACATCAGAGAATTCATAGTGGGGAGGAACCTTATCAGTGTAATG
AATGTGGCAAAACTTTCAAAAGGAGCTCAGCCCTTGTTCAGCATCAGAGAATTCATTCTGGGGATGAAGC
TTATATATGTAATGAATGTGGGAAGGCTTTCAGGCACAGATCGGTCCTTATGCGCCATCAAAGAGTCCAC
ACTATAAAGGGGATTCCAACTACTGCAAGCGAGAATCTTTATTTTCAGGGCGCCGCCAAATTCAAAGAAA
CCGCTGCTGCTAAATTCGAACGCCAGCACATGGACAGCGGAGGTGGAGGTTCGAGCGGTCCCTCGGGTTC
GTCGAGCCTGGAAGTTCTGTTCCAGGGGCCCCTGTCGTCGAGCGGTCCCTCGGGTTCGATGGTGAGCAAA
GGCGAGGAGCTGTTCACCGGGGTGGTGCCCATCCTGGTCGAGCTGGACGGCGACGTAAACGGCCACAAGT
TCAGCGTGTCCGGCGAGGGCGAGGGCGATGCCACCTACGGCAAGCTGACCCTGAAGTTCATCTGCACCAC
CGGCAAGCTGCCCGTGCCCTGGCCCACCCTCGTGACCACCCTGACCTACGGCGTGCAGTGCTTCAGCCGC
TACCCCGACCACATGAAGCAGCACGACTTCTTCAAGTCCGCCATGCCCGAAGGCTACGTCCAGGAGCGCA
CCATCTTCTTCAAGGACGACGGCAACTACAAGACCCGCGCCGAGGTGAAGTTCGAGGGCGACACCCTGGT
GAACCGCATCGAGCTGAAGGGCATCGACTTCAAGGAGGACGGCAACATCCTGGGGCACAAGCTGGAGTAC
AACTACAACAGCCACAACGTCTATATCATGGCCGACAAGCAGAAGAACGGCATCAAGGTGAACTTCAAGA
TCCGCCACAACATCGAGGACGGCAGCGTGCAGCTCGCCGACCACTACCAGCAGAACACCCCCATCGGCGA
CGGCCCCGTGCTGCTGCCCGACAACCACTACCTGAGCACCCAGTCCGCCCTGAGCAAAGACCCCAACGAG
AAGCGCGATCACATGGTCCTTAAGGAGTTCGTGACCGCCGCCGGGATCACTCTCGGCATGGACGAGCTGT
ACAAGTAATGATCTAGAGTCGAGTTAATTAAGAATTCCGCCCCCCCCCCTCTCCCTCCCCCCCCCTAACG
TTACTGGCCGAAGCCGCTTGGAATAAGGCCGGTGTGCGTTTGTCTATATGTTATTTTCCACCATATTGCC
GTCTTTTGGCAATGTGAGGGCCCGGAAACCTGGCCCTGTCTTCTTGACGAGCATTCCTAGGGGTCTTTCC
CCTCTCGCCAAAGGAATGCAGGGTCTGTTGAATGTCGTGAAGGAAGCAGTTCCTCTGGAAGCTTCTTGAA
GACAAACAACGTCTGTAGCGACCCTTTGCAGGCAGCGGAACCCCCCACCTGGCGACAGGTGCCTCTGCGG
CCAAAAGCCACGTGTATAAGATACACCTGCAAAGGCGGCACAACCCCAGTGCCACGTTGTGAGTTGGATA
GTTGTGGAAAGAGTCAAATGGCTCTCCTCAAGCGTATTCAACAAGGGGCTGAAGGATGCCCAGAAGGTAC
CCCATTGTATGGGATCTGATCTGGGGCCTCGGTGCACATGCTTTACATGTGTTTAGTCGAGGTTAAAAAA
ACGTCTAGGCCCCCCGAACCACGGGGACGTGGTTTTCCTTTGAAAAACACGATGATAATATGGCCACAAC
CTGTTACATTGCACAAGATAAAAATATATCATCACGAACAGTAAAACTGTCTGCTTACATAAACAGTAAT
ACAAGGGGTGTTATGGGATCGGCCATTGAACAAGATGGATTGCACGCAGGTTCTCCGGCCGCTTGGGTGG
AGAGGCTATTCGGCTATGACTGGGCACAACAGACAATCGGCTGCTCTGATGCCGCCGTGTTCCGGCTGTC
AGCGCAGGGGCGCCCGGTTCTTTTTGTCAAGACCGACCTGTCCGGTGCCCTGAATGAACTGCAGGACGAG
GCAGCGCGGCTATCGTGGCTGGCCACGACGGGCGTTCCTTGCGCAGCTGTGCTCGACGTTGTCACTGAAG
CGGGAAGGGACTGGCTGCTATTGGGCGAAGTGCCGGGGCAGGATCTCCTGTCATCTCACCTTGCTCCTGC
CGAGAAAGTATCCATCATGGCTGATGCAATGCGGCGGCTGCATACGCTTGATCCGGCTACCTGCCCATTC
GACCACCAAGCGAAACATCGCATCGAGCGAGCACGTACTCGGATGGAAGCCGGTCTTGTCGATCAGGATG
ATCTGGACGAAGAGCATCAGGGGCTCGCGCCAGCCGAACTGTTCGCCAGGCTCAAGGCGCGCATGCCCGA
CGGCGAGGATCTCGTCGTGACCCATGGCGATGCCTGCTTGCCGAATATCATGGTGGAAAATGGCCGCTTT
TCTGGATTCATCGACTGTGGCCGGCTGGGTGTGGCGGACCGCTATCAGGACATAGCGTTGGCTACCCGTG
ATATTGCTGAAGAGCTTGGCGGCGAATGGGCTGACCGCTTCCTCGTGCTTTACGGTATCGCCGCTCCCGA
TTCGCAGCGCATCGCCTTCTATCGCCTTCTTGACGAGTTCTTCTGAGTCTTTGTGAATACTGTGAATAGT
GTAAATACTTCAGTCAGATTTTTAAGTTTGTTAGTCAAAAGAGTTTACTTTGGAGCAAAACTCCATAAAG
GTTATAAAATACTAGGTCTTGAGTCTAGCTTGCTTTGTGCAGCATTTCCCAGTGCTAATGTAAAGTGTCC
CTTGAAAGCTTTTCCTGTGACTAATCAGAACAGAATACAGAAGAATCATTACTTCCAGCTCTTCTCTTAT
TAGGAATACTCAGGAAATACGAAAAGTGGGAATGTAACATTGAAACCTCATTTTGTATGAAAGTGTCATG
AATATAGCAACCCAGGCTCTGTCACTGCATCTGATTGTTAGTGTGCCAGGTTATGGGGCTGGTGTGGACT
GTGTGAGGCACTTCGTCTCAGGAACTAAAAAAAAAAAAAAAACTGACCCAATAAAGAACAGTGACAGAGC
AGCAGGAAAGGTGGGGAAATGGCTTCATCAATGATTTGTTGAGCCCAGGGCAGGCCAGGAATTAGATAGG
CATGAGAAGAAAGAATATAATTTACCCAAAGGTTATTTTTTGAGTACCTACTTTGTCCCAGGAACTAGGA
ATACAGTGGAAAACAAGACTGTAGTCTCTACAGTCTAATGGGCAAGGCAGCCAGACAGGCAGTGAAAGTG
GAATGCTCCTATGTGACCTTAAGGAGCACCTGACTCAGCCTTGGATAAGGAAATGGGGGAAATGGCCTGA
AGGATGAGGAGGAGTTAGCCAAGGTGGTACTCTAGGGAAGTGGTACCCCAGTAAAGAACAGTAGCCAAAG
GCCAGAAACAAAGTGTGGAGCATTCCTTGAGTTCCTGTTGTAGTGAGGTCTTGTCTGTCAGAGAAGTCTG
GGTCTGGCCAGACTCTTAAGCAGTGCCAATGGAGAAGTTCCTGTTAATAGACAAAACCTGGAGCCC
Features (pLannotate 1.2.2; 17 found; start..end, strand, type, name):
     58..74      -  protein_bind   lac operator: The lac repressor binds to the lac operator to inhibit transcription in E. coli. This inhibition can be relieved by adding lactose or isopropyl-β-D-thiogalactopyranoside (IPTG). lac repressor encoded by lacI
     82..112     -  promoter       lac promoter: promoter for the E. coli lac operon
    127..148     -  protein_bind   CAP binding site: CAP binding activates transcription in the presence of cAMP. E. coli catabolite activator protein
    161..253     -  CDS            lacI (fragment): lac repressor; lacI; The lac repressor binds to the lac operator to inhibit transcription in E. coli. This inhibition can be relieved by adding lactose or isopropyl-β-D-thiogalactopyranoside (IPTG).
    436..1024    -  rep_origin     ori: high-copy-number ColE1/pMB1/pBR322/pUC origin of replication
   1195..2055    -  CDS            AmpR: β-lactamase; bla; confers resistance to ampicillin, carbenicillin, and related antibiotics
   2056..2160    -  promoter       AmpR promoter: bla
   2255..2290    +  CDS            rop (fragment): Rop protein, which maintains plasmids at low copy number; rop
   2392..2491    +  misc_feature   bom (fragment): basis of mobility region from pBR322
   2497..2654    -  CDS            lacZα (fragment): LacZα fragment of β-galactosidase; lacZ fragment
   2810..3184    +  CDS            ZNF397 (fragment): ZN397_HUMAN - Also known as ZNF47, ZSCAN15. Experimental evidence at protein level: Swiss-Prot protein existence level 1. Isoform 3 acts as a DNA-dependent transcriptional repressor. From Homo sapiens (Human).
   3880..3900    +  CDS            capTEV™ (fragment): composite tag for in vivo biotinylation, TEV protease cleavage, and 6xHis tagging
   3914..3958    +  CDS            S-Tag: affinity and epitope tag derived from pancreatic ribonuclease A
   4049..4768    +  CDS            EGFP: the original enhanced GFP (Yang et al., 1996) mammalian codon-optimized
   4806..5391    +  misc_feature   IRES2: internal ribosome entry site (IRES) of the encephalomyocarditis virus (EMCV)
   5473..6276    +  CDS            NeoR/KanR: aminoglycoside phosphotransferase from Tn5; aph(3')-II (or nptII); confers resistance to neomycin, kanamycin, and G418 (Geneticin®)
   7206..21      +  misc_feature   MCS (fragment) (across the origin): pUC18/19 multiple cloning site
