>Addgene plasmid #112381 | pZNF397-donor | addgene full sequence | sequence record 229833 | Addgene NGS Result
GACCTGCAGGCATGCAGCTTGGCGTAATCATGGTCATAGCTGTTTCCTGTGTGAAATTGTTATCCGCTCA
CAATTCCACACAACATACGAGCCGGAAGCATAAAGTGTAAAGCCTGGGGTGCCTAATGAGTGAGCTAACT
CACATTAATTGCGTTGCGCTCACTGCCCGCTTTCCAGTCGGGAAACCTGTCGTGCCAGCTGCATTAATGA
ATCGGCCAACGCGCGGGGAGAGGCGGTTTGCGTATTGGGCGCTCTTCCGCTTCCTCGCTCACTGACTCGC
TGCGCTCGGTCGTTCGGCTGCGGCGAGCGGTATCAGCTCACTCAAAGGCGGTAATACGGTTATCCACAGA
ATCAGGGGATAACGCAGGAAAGAACATGTGAGCAAAAGGCCAGCAAAAGGCCAGGAACCGTAAAAAGGCC
GCGTTGCTGGCGTTTTTCCATAGGCTCCGCCCCCCTGACGAGCATCACAAAAATCGACGCTCAAGTCAGA
GGTGGCGAAACCCGACAGGACTATAAAGATACCAGGCGTTTCCCCCTGGAAGCTCCCTCGTGCGCTCTCC
TGTTCCGACCCTGCCGCTTACCGGATACCTGTCCGCCTTTCTCCCTTCGGGAAGCGTGGCGCTTTCTCAT
AGCTCACGCTGTAGGTATCTCAGTTCGGTGTAGGTCGTTCGCTCCAAGCTGGGCTGTGTGCACGAACCCC
CCGTTCAGCCCGACCGCTGCGCCTTATCCGGTAACTATCGTCTTGAGTCCAACCCGGTAAGACACGACTT
ATCGCCACTGGCAGCAGCCACTGGTAACAGGATTAGCAGAGCGAGGTATGTAGGCGGTGCTACAGAGTTC
TTGAAGTGGTGGCCTAACTACGGCTACACTAGAAGAACAGTATTTGGTATCTGCGCTCTGCTGAAGCCAG
TTACCTTCGGAAAAAGAGTTGGTAGCTCTTGATCCGGCAAACAAACCACCGCTGGTAGCGGTGGTTTTTT
TGTTTGCAAGCAGCAGATTACGCGCAGAAAAAAAGGATCTCAAGAAGATCCTTTGATCTTTTCTACGGGG
TCTGACGCTCAGTGGAACGAAAACTCACGTTAAGGGATTTTGGTCATGAGATTATCAAAAAGGATCTTCA
CCTAGATCCTTTTAAATTAAAAATGAAGTTTTAAATCAATCTAAAGTATATATGAGTAAACTTGGTCTGA
CAGTTACCAATGCTTAATCAGTGAGGCACCTATCTCAGCGATCTGTCTATTTCGTTCATCCATAGTTGCC
TGACTCCCCGTCGTGTAGATAACTACGATACGGGAGGGCTTACCATCTGGCCCCAGTGCTGCAATGATAC
CGCGAGACCCACGCTCACCGGCTCCAGATTTATCAGCAATAAACCAGCCAGCCGGAAGGGCCGAGCGCAG
AAGTGGTCCTGCAACTTTATCCGCCTCCATCCAGTCTATTAATTGTTGCCGGGAAGCTAGAGTAAGTAGT
TCGCCAGTTAATAGTTTGCGCAACGTTGTTGCCATTGCTACAGGCATCGTGGTGTCACGCTCGTCGTTTG
GTATGGCTTCATTCAGCTCCGGTTCCCAACGATCAAGGCGAGTTACATGATCCCCCATGTTGTGCAAAAA
AGCGGTTAGCTCCTTCGGTCCTCCGATCGTTGTCAGAAGTAAGTTGGCCGCAGTGTTATCACTCATGGTT
ATGGCAGCACTGCATAATTCTCTTACTGTCATGCCATCCGTAAGATGCTTTTCTGTGACTGGTGAGTACT
CAACCAAGTCATTCTGAGAATAGTGTATGCGGCGACCGAGTTGCTCTTGCCCGGCGTCAATACGGGATAA
TACCGCGCCACATAGCAGAACTTTAAAAGTGCTCATCATTGGAAAACGTTCTTCGGGGCGAAAACTCTCA
AGGATCTTACCGCTGTTGAGATCCAGTTCGATGTAACCCACTCGTGCACCCAACTGATCTTCAGCATCTT
TTACTTTCACCAGCGTTTCTGGGTGAGCAAAAACAGGAAGGCAAAATGCCGCAAAAAAGGGAATAAGGGC
GACACGGAAATGTTGAATACTCATACTCTTCCTTTTTCAATATTATTGAAGCATTTATCAGGGTTATTGT
CTCATGAGCGGATACATATTTGAATGTATTTAGAAAAATAAACAAATAGGGGTTCCGCGCACATTTCCCC
GAAAAGTGCCACCTGACGTCTAAGAAACCATTATTATCATGACATTAACCTATAAAAATAGGCGTATCAC
GAGGCCCTTTCGTCTCGCGCGTTTCGGTGATGACGGTGAAAACCTCTGACACATGCAGCTCCCGGAGACG
GTCACAGCTTGTCTGTAAGCGGATGCCGGGAGCAGACAAGCCCGTCAGGGCGCGTCAGCGGGTGTTGGCG
GGTGTCGGGGCTGGCTTAACTATGCGGCATCAGAGCAGATTGTACTGAGAGTGCACCATATGCGGTGTGA
AATACCGCACAGATGCGTAAGGAGAAAATACCGCATCAGGCGCCATTCGCCATTCAGGCTGCGCAACTGT
TGGGAAGGGCGATCGGTGCGGGCCTCTTCGCTATTACGCCAGCTGGCGAAAGGGGGATGTGCTGCAAGGC
GATTAAGTTGGGTAACGCCAGGGTTTTCCCAGTCACGACGTTGTAAAACGACGGCCAGTGAATTCGAGCT
CGGTACCCACCCTCTTTTGGCCAGTTGAAAAAAAAGATACTGGAGGACAGTGACATCTTTGTAGGTAGAA
GCTTCTGTTTTCTCTCATGTAGAAAGTTTTGACGGTGACAAGAGAAATGTAATATCTGTTTTTTTGCTAC
TTATTGTTTCAGATTGTGAGAACAGTGAAACAGCAACAAAAGAGGGCATCTCAGAAGAAAAATCACAGGG
ACTCCCTCAGGAACCTTCATTTCGAGGAATTAGTGAGCATGAAAGCAATTTAGTGTGGAAGCAAGGAAGT
GCTACAGGGGAGAAACTAAGATCTCCTTCCCAAGGGGGCAGTTTTAGTCAAGTGATCTTCACAAACAAAT
CTCTAGGAAAGAGAGACCTTTATGATGAGGCTGAAAGATGCTTGATTCTAACTACAGACTCTATAATGTG
TCAGAAAGTTCCTCCAGAAGAGAGACCTTATAGATGTGATGTATGTGGGCACAGCTTCAAGCAGCATTCC
TCTCTAACACAACATCAGAGAATCCATACTGGAGAAAAGCCCTATAAATGTAACCAGTGTGGGAAGGCCT
TTAGTTTGAGGTCCTATCTTATTATTCATCAGAGAATTCATAGTGGTGAGAAAGCATATGAATGTAGTGA
ATGTGGGAAAGCTTTCAATCAGAGCTCAGCCCTCATTAGACATCGGAAAATCCATACTGGTGAGAAAGCT
TGTAAATGTAATGAGTGTGGCAAAGCATTCAGTCAAAGTTCATATCTCATTATACATCAAAGAATTCACA
CTGGTGAGAAACCTTATGAGTGTAATGAATGTGGGAAAACCTTTAGCCAGAGCTCAAAACTCATTAGACA
TCAGCGAATTCACACAGGAGAGAGACCCTATGAATGTAATGAATGTGGAAAAGCTTTCAGGCAGAGCTCA
GAGCTGATTACTCATCAGAGAATACATAGTGGAGAGAAACCCTATGAATGTAGTGAATGTGGAAAAGCTT
TCAGTTTGAGCTCAAACCTTATCAGACATCAGAGGATTCATAGTGGGGAGGAACCTTATCAGTGTAATGA
ATGTGGCAAAACTTTCAAAAGGAGCTCAGCCCTTGTTCAGCATCAGAGAATTCATTCTGGGGATGAAGCT
TATATATGTAATGAATGTGGGAAGGCTTTCAGGCACAGATCGGTCCTTATGCGCCATCAAAGAGTCCACA
CTATAAAGGGGATTCCAACTACTGCAAGCGAGAATCTTTATTTTCAGGGCGCCGCCAAATTCAAAGAAAC
CGCTGCTGCTAAATTCGAACGCCAGCACATGGACAGCGGAGGTGGAGGTTCGAGCGGTCCCTCGGGTTCG
TCGAGCCTGGAAGTTCTGTTCCAGGGGCCCCTGTCGTCGAGCGGTCCCTCGGGTTCGATGGTGAGCAAAG
GCGAGGAGCTGTTCACCGGGGTGGTGCCCATCCTGGTCGAGCTGGACGGCGACGTAAACGGCCACAAGTT
CAGCGTGTCCGGCGAGGGCGAGGGCGATGCCACCTACGGCAAGCTGACCCTGAAGTTCATCTGCACCACC
GGCAAGCTGCCCGTGCCCTGGCCCACCCTCGTGACCACCCTGACCTACGGCGTGCAGTGCTTCAGCCGCT
ACCCCGACCACATGAAGCAGCACGACTTCTTCAAGTCCGCCATGCCCGAAGGCTACGTCCAGGAGCGCAC
CATCTTCTTCAAGGACGACGGCAACTACAAGACCCGCGCCGAGGTGAAGTTCGAGGGCGACACCCTGGTG
AACCGCATCGAGCTGAAGGGCATCGACTTCAAGGAGGACGGCAACATCCTGGGGCACAAGCTGGAGTACA
ACTACAACAGCCACAACGTCTATATCATGGCCGACAAGCAGAAGAACGGCATCAAGGTGAACTTCAAGAT
CCGCCACAACATCGAGGACGGCAGCGTGCAGCTCGCCGACCACTACCAGCAGAACACCCCCATCGGCGAC
GGCCCCGTGCTGCTGCCCGACAACCACTACCTGAGCACCCAGTCCGCCCTGAGCAAAGACCCCAACGAGA
AGCGCGATCACATGGTCCTTAAGGAGTTCGTGACCGCCGCCGGGATCACTCTCGGCATGGACGAGCTGTA
CAAGTAATGATCTAGAGTCGAGTTAATTAAGAATTCCGCCCCCCCCCCTCTCCCTCCCCCCCCCTAACGT
TACTGGCCGAAGCCGCTTGGAATAAGGCCGGTGTGCGTTTGTCTATATGTTATTTTCCACCATATTGCCG
TCTTTTGGCAATGTGAGGGCCCGGAAACCTGGCCCTGTCTTCTTGACGAGCATTCCTAGGGGTCTTTCCC
CTCTCGCCAAAGGAATGCAGGGTCTGTTGAATGTCGTGAAGGAAGCAGTTCCTCTGGAAGCTTCTTGAAG
ACAAACAACGTCTGTAGCGACCCTTTGCAGGCAGCGGAACCCCCCACCTGGCGACAGGTGCCTCTGCGGC
CAAAAGCCACGTGTATAAGATACACCTGCAAAGGCGGCACAACCCCAGTGCCACGTTGTGAGTTGGATAG
TTGTGGAAAGAGTCAAATGGCTCTCCTCAAGCGTATTCAACAAGGGGCTGAAGGATGCCCAGAAGGTACC
CCATTGTATGGGATCTGATCTGGGGCCTCGGTGCACATGCTTTACATGTGTTTAGTCGAGGTTAAAAAAA
CGTCTAGGCCCCCCGAACCACGGGGACGTGGTTTTCCTTTGAAAAACACGATGATAATATGGCCACAACC
TGTTACATTGCACAAGATAAAAATATATCATCACGAACAGTAAAACTGTCTGCTTACATAAACAGTAATA
CAAGGGGTGTTATGGGATCGGCCATTGAACAAGATGGATTGCACGCAGGTTCTCCGGCCGCTTGGGTGGA
GAGGCTATTCGGCTATGACTGGGCACAACAGACAATCGGCTGCTCTGATGCCGCCGTGTTCCGGCTGTCA
GCGCAGGGGCGCCCGGTTCTTTTTGTCAAGACCGACCTGTCCGGTGCCCTGAATGAACTGCAGGACGAGG
CAGCGCGGCTATCGTGGCTGGCCACGACGGGCGTTCCTTGCGCAGCTGTGCTCGACGTTGTCACTGAAGC
GGGAAGGGACTGGCTGCTATTGGGCGAAGTGCCGGGGCAGGATCTCCTGTCATCTCACCTTGCTCCTGCC
GAGAAAGTATCCATCATGGCTGATGCAATGCGGCGGCTGCATACGCTTGATCCGGCTACCTGCCCATTCG
ACCACCAAGCGAAACATCGCATCGAGCGAGCACGTACTCGGATGGAAGCCGGTCTTGTCGATCAGGATGA
TCTGGACGAAGAGCATCAGGGGCTCGCGCCAGCCGAACTGTTCGCCAGGCTCAAGGCGCGCATGCCCGAC
GGCGAGGATCTCGTCGTGACCCATGGCGATGCCTGCTTGCCGAATATCATGGTGGAAAATGGCCGCTTTT
CTGGATTCATCGACTGTGGCCGGCTGGGTGTGGCGGACCGCTATCAGGACATAGCGTTGGCTACCCGTGA
TATTGCTGAAGAGCTTGGCGGCGAATGGGCTGACCGCTTCCTCGTGCTTTACGGTATCGCCGCTCCCGAT
TCGCAGCGCATCGCCTTCTATCGCCTTCTTGACGAGTTCTTCTGAGTCTTTGTGAATACTGTGAATAGTG
TAAATACTTCAGTCAGATTTTTAAGTTTGTTAGTCAAAAGAGTTTACTTTGGAGCAAAACTCCATAAAGG
TTATAAAATACTAGGTCTTGAGTCTAGCTTGCTTTGTGCAGCATTTCCCAGTGCTAATGTAAAGTGTCCC
TTGAAAGCTTTTCCTGTGACTAATCAGAACAGAATACAGAAGAATCATTACTTCCAGCTCTTCTCTTATT
AGGAATACTCAGGAAATACGAAAAGTGGGAATGTAACATTGAAACCTCATTTTGTATGAAAGTGTCATGA
ATATAGCAACCCAGGCTCTGTCACTGCATCTGATTGTTAGTGTGCCAGGTTATGGGGCTTGTGTGGACTG
TGTGAGGCACTTCGACTCAGGAACTAAAAAAAAAAAAAAACTGACCCAATAAAGAACAGTGACAGAGCAG
CAGGAAAGGTGGGGAAATGGCTTCATCAATGATTTGTTGAGCCCAGGGCAGGCCAGGAATTAGATAGGCA
TGAGAAGAAAGAATATAATTTACCCAAAGGTTATTTTTTGAGTACCTACTTTGTCCCAGGAACTAGGAAT
ACAGTGGAAAACAAGACTGTAGTCTCTACAGTCTAATGGGCAAGGCAGCCAGACAGGCAGTGAAAGTGGA
ATGCTCCTATGTGACCTTAAGGAGCACCTGACTCAGCCTTGGATAAGGAAATGGGGGAAATGGCCTGAAG
GATGAGGAGGAGTTAGCCAAGGTGGTACTCTAGGGAAGTGGTACCCCAGTAAAGAACAGTAGCCAAAGGC
CAGAAACAAAGTGTGGAGCATTCCTTGAGTTCCTGTTGTAGTGAGGTCTTGTCTGTCAGAGAAGTCTGGG
TCTGGCCAGACTCTTAAGCAGTGCCAATGGAGAAGTTCCTGTTAATAGACAAAACCTGGAGCCC
Features (pLannotate 1.2.2; 17 found; start..end, strand, type, name):
     57..73      -  protein_bind   lac operator: The lac repressor binds to the lac operator to inhibit transcription in E. coli. This inhibition can be relieved by adding lactose or isopropyl-β-D-thiogalactopyranoside (IPTG). lac repressor encoded by lacI
     81..111     -  promoter       lac promoter: promoter for the E. coli lac operon
    126..147     -  protein_bind   CAP binding site: CAP binding activates transcription in the presence of cAMP. E. coli catabolite activator protein
    160..252     -  CDS            lacI (fragment): lac repressor; lacI; The lac repressor binds to the lac operator to inhibit transcription in E. coli. This inhibition can be relieved by adding lactose or isopropyl-β-D-thiogalactopyranoside (IPTG).
    435..1023    -  rep_origin     ori: high-copy-number ColE1/pMB1/pBR322/pUC origin of replication
   1194..2054    -  CDS            AmpR: β-lactamase; bla; confers resistance to ampicillin, carbenicillin, and related antibiotics
   2055..2159    -  promoter       AmpR promoter: bla
   2254..2289    +  CDS            rop (fragment): Rop protein, which maintains plasmids at low copy number; rop
   2391..2490    +  misc_feature   bom (fragment): basis of mobility region from pBR322
   2496..2653    -  CDS            lacZα (fragment): LacZα fragment of β-galactosidase; lacZ fragment
   2809..3183    +  CDS            ZNF397 (fragment): ZN397_HUMAN - Also known as ZNF47, ZSCAN15. Experimental evidence at protein level: Swiss-Prot protein existence level 1. Isoform 3 acts as a DNA-dependent transcriptional repressor. From Homo sapiens (Human).
   3879..3899    +  CDS            capTEV™ (fragment): composite tag for in vivo biotinylation, TEV protease cleavage, and 6xHis tagging
   3913..3957    +  CDS            S-Tag: affinity and epitope tag derived from pancreatic ribonuclease A
   4048..4767    +  CDS            EGFP: the original enhanced GFP (Yang et al., 1996) mammalian codon-optimized
   4805..5390    +  misc_feature   IRES2: internal ribosome entry site (IRES) of the encephalomyocarditis virus (EMCV)
   5472..6275    +  CDS            NeoR/KanR: aminoglycoside phosphotransferase from Tn5; aph(3')-II (or nptII); confers resistance to neomycin, kanamycin, and G418 (Geneticin®)
   7204..16      +  misc_feature   MCS (fragment) (across the origin): pUC18/19 multiple cloning site
