[The description below was written by a language model from this plasmid's Addgene catalogue record and pLannotate feature annotations shown in this document.]
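Description:
pZNF397-donor is a homology-directed repair donor plasmid built on the pUC19 backbone and used in CRISPR genome editing to tag the endogenous human transcription factor ZNF397 (also known as ZNF47 or ZSCAN15) with GFP. It is propagated in E. coli as a high-copy plasmid through the ColE1/pUC origin and selected with ampicillin via the β-lactamase gene. Remnants of the pUC19 lac promoter/operator, lacZα and multiple cloning site flank the insert, which was assembled by Gibson cloning.

The insert consists of ZNF397 homology arms, amplified from K562 cell DNA, flanking an EGFP-IRES-Neo cassette. The annotation detects a fragment of ZNF397 coding sequence in the upstream arm, followed by a short match to a TEV-cleavage/His-type composite tag, an S-Tag, EGFP, an EMCV IRES and the neomycin phosphotransferase gene. The unannotated stretch after NeoR presumably corresponds to the downstream arm. No mammalian promoter is annotated within the cassette, which is consistent with a design in which correct integration places the tag and EGFP in frame with ZNF397 under the gene's own promoter. The IRES would then allow the resistance gene to be translated from the same transcript, so that G418 selection enriches for edited cells. The order of the parts suggests a C-terminal fusion, though the record does not state this explicitly. The record lists the variant rs2278463 as present in the cloned sequence.

The depositor notes that the donor is meant to be used together with a companion guide RNA plasmid targeting the same locus. The two sequence records, one from the depositor and one from repository sequencing, differ by only two nucleotides in length and give the same feature layout.
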