Addgene plasmid #112381: pZNF397-donor
Purpose: CRISPR donor plasmid to tag human transcription factor ZNF397 with GFP
Depositing lab: Kevin White. Depositing organization: University of Chicago.
Backbone
  Vector backbone: pUC19
  Vector type: CRISPR
Growth in bacteria
  Bacterial resistance: Ampicillin, 100 μg/mL
  Growth temperature: 37°C
  Growth strain: DH5alpha
  Copy number: High Copy
Gene/Insert
  Gene/Insert name: ZNF397 homology arms flanking EGFP-IRES-Neo cassette
  Species: H. sapiens (human)
  Mutation: rs2278463
  Entrez Gene: ZNF397 (a.k.a. ZNF47, ZSCAN15)
  Cloning method: Gibson Cloning
  Sequencing primers: 5′ M13pUC-fwd; 3′ M13pUC-rev
Terms and licenses: Academic/Nonprofit Terms; Industry Terms: Not Available to Industry
Depositor comments: Cloning source: K562. Use with plasmid pZNF397.1.0-gDNA.
How to cite: pZNF397-donor was a gift from Kevin White (Addgene plasmid # 112381 ; http://n2t.net/addgene:112381 ; RRID:Addgene_112381)
